>Addgene plasmid #97022 | pEAHISPSVORF131 | depositor full sequence | sequence record 178639 | Full coding sequence of PSV orf131 and 6His
TGGCGAATGGG
[124 nt withheld, positions 12-135]
C
[91 nt withheld, positions 137-227]
A
[49 nt withheld, positions 229-277]
CCTTTGACGTTGGAGTCCACGTTCTTT
[37 nt withheld, positions 305-341]
ACCCTATCTCGGTCTATTCTTTTGATTTATAAGGGATTTTGCCGATTTCGGCCTATTGGTTAAAAAATGA
GCTGATTTAACAAAAATTTAACGCGAATTTTAACAAAATATTAACGTTTACAATTTCAGGTGGCACTTTT
CGGGGAAATGTGCGCGGAACCCCTATTTGTTTATTTTTCTAAATACATTCAAATATGTATCCGCTCATGA
GACAATAACCCTGATAAATGCTTCAATAATATTGAAAAAGGAAGAGTATGAGTATTCAACATTTCCGTGT
CGCCCTTATTCCCTTTTTTGCGGCATTTTGCCTTCCTGTTTTTGCTCACCCAGAAACGCTGGTGAAAGTA
AAAGATGCTGAAGATCAGTTGGGTGCACGAGTGGGTTACATCGAACTGGATCTCAACAGCGGTAAGATCC
TTGAGAGTTTTCGCCCCGAAGAACGTTTTCCAATGATGAGCACTTTTAAAGTTCTGCTATGTGGCGCGGT
ATTATCCCGTATTGACGCCGGGCAAGAGCAACTCGGTCGCCGCATACACTATTCTCAGAATGACTTGGTT
GAGTACTCACCAGTCACAGAAAAGCATCTTACGGATGGCATGACAGTAAGAGAATTATGCAGTGCTGCCA
TAACCATGAGTGATAACACTGCGGCCAACTTACTTCTGACAACGATCGGAGGACCGAAGGAGCTAACCGC
TTTTTTGCACAACATGGGGGATCATGTAACTCGCCTTGATCGTTGGGAACCGGAGCTGAATGAAGCCATA
CCAAACGACGAGCGTGACACCACGATGCCTGCAGCAATGGCAACAACGTTGCGCAAACTATTAACTGGCG
AACTACTTACTCTAGCTTCCCGGCAACAATTAATAGACTGGATGGAGGCGGATAAAGTTGCAGGACCACT
TCTGCGCTCGGCCCTTCCGGCTGGCTGGTTTATTGCTGATAAATCTGGAGCCGGTGAGCGTGGGTCTCGC
GGTATCATTGCAGCACTGGGGCCAGATGGTAAGCCCTCCCGTATCGTAGTTATCTACACGACGGGGAGTC
AGGCAACTATGGATGAACGAAATAGACAGATCGCTGAGATAGGTGCCTCACTGATTAAGCATTGGTAACT
GTCAGACCAAGTTTACTCATATATACTTTAGATTGATTTAAAACTTCATTTTTAATTTAAAAGGATCTAG
GTGAAGATCCTTTTTGATAATCTCATGACCAAAATCCCTTAACGTGAGTTTTCGTTCCACTGAGCGTCAG
ACCCCGTAGAAAAGATCAAAGGATCTTCTTGAGATCCTTTTTTTCTGCGCGTAATCTGCTGCTTGCAAAC
AAAAAAACCACCGCTACCAGCGGTGGTTTGTTTGCCGGATCAAGAGCTACCAACTCTTTTTCCGAAGGTA
ACTGGCTTCAGCAGAGCGCAGATACCAAATACTGTCCTTCTAGTGTAGCCGTAGTTAGGCCACCACTTCA
AGAACTCTGTAGCACCGCCTACATACCTCGCTCTGCTAATCCTGTTACCAGTGGCTGCTGCCAGTGGCGA
TAAGTCGTGTCTTACCGGGTTGGACTCAAGACGATAGTTACCGGATAAGGCGCAGCGGTCGGGCTGAACG
GGGGGTTCGTGCACACAGCCCAGCTTGGAGCGAACGACCTACACCGAACTGAGATACCTACAGCGTGAGC
TATGAGAAAGCGCCACGCTTCCCGAAGGGAGAAAGGCGGACAGGTATCCGGTAAGCGGCAGGGTCGGAAC
AGGAGAGCGCACGAGGGAGCTTCCAGGGGGAAACGCCTGGTATCTTTATAGTCCTGTCGGGTTTCGCCAC
CTCTGACTTGAGCGTCGATTTTTGTGATGCTCGTCAGGGGGGCGGAGCCTATGGAAAAACGCCAGCAACG
CGGCCTTTTTACGGTTCCTGGCCTTTTGCTGGCCTTTTGCTCACATGTTCTTTCCTGCGTTATCCCCTGA
TTCTGTGGATAACCGTATTACCGCCTTTGAGTGAGCTGATACCGCTCGCCGCAGCCGAACGACCGAGCGC
AGCGAGTCAGTGAGCGAGGAAGCGGAAGAGCGCCTGATGCGGTATTTTCTCCTTACGCATCTGTGCGGTA
TTTCACACCGCATATATGGTGCACTCTCAGTACAATCTGCTCTGATGCCGCATAGTTAAGCCAGTATACA
CTCCGCTATCGCTACGTGACTGGGTCATGGCTGCGCCCCGACACCCGCCAACACCCGCTGACGCGCCCTG
ACGGGCTTGTCTGCTCCCGGCATCCGCTTACAGACAAGCTGTGACCGTCTCCGGGAGCTGCATGTGTCAG
AGGTTTTCACCGTCATCACCGAAACGCGCGAGGCAGCTGCGGTAAAGCTCATCAGCGTGGTCGTGAAGCG
ATTCACAGATGTCTGCCTGTTCATCCGCGTCCAGCTCGTTGAGTTTCTCCAGAAGCGTTAATGTCTGGCT
TCTGATAAAGCGGGCCATGTTAAGGGCGGTTTTTTCCTGTTTGGTCACTGATGCCTCCGTGTAAGGGGGA
TTTCTGTTCATGGGGGTAATGATACCGATGAAACGAGAGAGGATGCTCACGATACGGGTTACTGATGATG
AACATGCCCGGTTACTGGAACGTTGTGAGGGTAAACAACTGGCGGTATGGATGCGGCGGGACCAGAGAAA
AATCACTCAGGGTCAATGCCAGCGCTTCGTTAATACAGATGTAGGTGTTCCACAGGGTAGCCAGCAGCAT
CCTGCGATGCAGATCCGGAACATAATGGTGCAGGGCGCTGACTTCCGCGTTTCCAGACTTTACGAAACAC
GGAAACCGAAGACCATTCATGTTGTTGCTCAGGTCGCAGACGTTTTGCAGCAGCAGTCGCTTCACGTTCG
CTCGCGTATCGGTGATTCATTCTGCTAACCAGTAAGGCAACCCCGCCAGCCTAGCCGGGTCCTCAACGAC
AGGAGCACGATCATGCGCACCCGTGGCCAGGACCCAACGCTGCCCGAGATCTCGATCCCGCGAAATTAAT
ACGACTCACTATAGGGAGACCACAACGGTTTCCCTCTAGAAATAATTTTGTTTAACTTTAAGAAGGAGAT
ATACATATGTCGTACTACCATCACCATCACCATCACGATTACGACATCCCAACGACCGAAAACCTGTATT
TTCAGGGCGCCATGGGCGAAACTCCGGAGGGTCCAATGCCAAACAAAAAGGGTAAGTCGGAGGGCGGACA
GATTAGGACAATTCCCCTAAAGTACTACAAACAGGAATATGATATGGCGGCTGATTTGGTGCGGATGTTG
CGTGGTTTGGGCGTTTTCATGCATGCTAAATGTCCGCGGTGTGGGGCTGAGGGCTCTGTTAGTATCGTGG
AAACTAAAAACGGGTATAAGTACTTGGTGATAAGGCACCCGGACGGAGGCACGCACACGGTGCCTAAAAC
GGACATTTCGGCTATACTTAAGGAGCTCTGTGAGGTTAAGAAGGACCTAGAGTATGTCCTTAAGCGCTAT
AAGGAATATGAGGAGGAGGGTGGGGTTAAGTTCTGTGCTGAGGGAAGGAAATGAGGATCCGAATTCGAGC
TCCGTCGACAAGCTTGCGGCCGCACTCGAGCACCACCACCACCACCACTGAGATCCGGCTGCTAACAAAG
CCCGAAAGGAAGCTGAGTTGGCTGCTGCCACCGCTGAGCAATAACTAGCATAACCCCTTGGGGCCTCTAA
ACGGGTCTTGAGGGGTTTTTTGCTGAAAGGAGGAACTATATCCGGAT
Features (pLannotate 1.2.2; 14 found; start..end, strand, type, name):
     12..467     +  rep_origin     f1 ori (sequence partly withheld): f1 bacteriophage origin of replication; arrow indicates direction of (+) strand synthesis
    494..598     +  promoter       AmpR promoter: bla
    599..1459    +  CDS            AmpR: β-lactamase; bla; confers resistance to ampicillin, carbenicillin, and related antibiotics
   1630..2218    +  rep_origin     ori: high-copy-number ColE1/pMB1/pBR322/pUC origin of replication
   2404..2546    -  misc_feature   bom: basis of mobility region from pBR322
   2648..2839    -  CDS            rop: Rop protein, which maintains plasmids at low copy number; rop
   2856..3236    +  CDS            YPB1_ECOLX: Protein predicted: Swiss-Prot protein existence level 4. From Escherichia coli.
   3348..3366    +  promoter       T7 promoter: promoter for bacteriophage T7 RNA polymerase
   3398..3420    +  RBS            RBS: efficient ribosome binding site from bacteriophage T7 gene 10 (Olins and Rangwala, 1989)
   3438..3457    +  CDS            8xHis (fragment): 8xHis affinity tag
   3479..3499    +  CDS            TEV site: tobacco etch virus (TEV) protease recognition and cleavage site
   3942..3959    +  CDS            9xHis (fragment): 9xHis affinity tag
   3969..4018    +  CDS            SET1 (fragment): solubility-enhancement tag derived from T7 phage gene 10B
   4026..4073    +  terminator     T7 terminator: transcription terminator for bacteriophage T7 RNA polymerase
