>Addgene plasmid #97022 | pEAHISPSVORF131 | addgene full sequence | sequence record 183111 | Addgene NGS Result
TGGCGAATGGG
[124 nt withheld, positions 12-135]
C
[91 nt withheld, positions 137-227]
A
[49 nt withheld, positions 229-277]
CCTTTGACGTTGGAGTCCACGTTCTTT
[37 nt withheld, positions 305-341]
ACCCTATCTCGGTCTATTCTTTTGATTTATAAGGGATTTTGCCGATTTCGGCCTATTGGTTAAAAAATGA
GCTGATTTAACAAAAATTTAACGCGAATTTTAACAAAATATTAACGCTTACAATTTAGGTGGCACTTTTC
GGGGAAATGTGCGCGGAACCCCTATTTGTTTATTTTTCTAAATACATTCAAATATGTATCCGCTCATGAG
ACAATAACCCTGATAAATGCTTCAATAATATTGAAAAAGGAAGAGTATGAGTATTCAACATTTCCGTGTC
GCCCTTATTCCCTTTTTTGCGGCATTTTGCCTTCCTGTTTTTGCTCACCCAGAAACGCTGGTGAAAGTAA
AAGATGCTGAAGATCAGTTGGGTGCACGAGTGGGTTACATCGAACTGGATCTCAACAGCGGTAAGATCCT
TGAGAGTTTTCGCCCCGAAGAACGTTTTCCAATGATGAGCACTTTTAAAGTTCTGCTATGTGGCGCGGTA
TTATCCCGTATTGACGCCGGGCAAGAGCAACTCGGTCGCCGCATACACTATTCTCAGAATGACTTGGTTG
AGTACTCACCAGTCACAGAAAAGCATCTTACGGATGGCATGACAGTAAGAGAATTATGCAGTGCTGCCAT
AACCATGAGTGATAACACTGCGGCCAACTTACTTCTGACAACGATCGGAGGACCGAAGGAGCTAACCGCT
TTTTTGCACAACATGGGGGATCATGTAACTCGCCTTGATCGTTGGGAACCGGAGCTGAATGAAGCCATAC
CAAACGACGAGCGTGACACCACGATGCCTGCAGCAATGGCAACAACGTTGCGCAAACTATTAACTGGCGA
ACTACTTACTCTAGCTTCCCGGCAACAATTAATAGACTGGATGGAGGCGGATAAAGTTGCAGGACCACTT
CTGCGCTCGGCCCTTCCGGCTGGCTGGTTTATTGCTGATAAATCTGGAGCCGGTGAGCGTGGGTCTCGCG
GTATCATTGCAGCACTGGGGCCAGATGGTAAGCCCTCCCGTATCGTAGTTATCTACACGACGGGGAGTCA
GGCAACTATGGATGAACGAAATAGACAGATCGCTGAGATAGGTGCCTCACTGATTAAGCATTGGTAACTG
TCAGACCAAGTTTACTCATATATACTTTAGATTGATTTAAAACTTCATTTTTAATTTAAAAGGATCTAGG
TGAAGATCCTTTTTGATAATCTCATGACCAAAATCCCTTAACGTGAGTTTTCGTTCCACTGAGCGTCAGA
CCCCGTAGAAAAGATCAAAGGATCTTCTTGAGATCCTTTTTTTCTGCGCGTAATCTGCTGCTTGCAAACA
AAAAAACCACCGCTACCAGCGGTGGTTTGTTTGCCGGATCAAGAGCTACCAACTCTTTTTCCGAAGGTAA
CTGGCTTCAGCAGAGCGCAGATACCAAATACTGTCCTTCTAGTGTAGCCGTAGTTAGGCCACCACTTCAA
GAACTCTGTAGCACCGCCTACATACCTCGCTCTGCTAATCCTGTTACCAGTGGCTGCTGCCAGTGGCGAT
AAGTCGTGTCTTACCGGGTTGGACTCAAGACGATAGTTACCGGATAAGGCGCAGCGGTCGGGCTGAACGG
GGGGTTCGTGCACACAGCCCAGCTTGGAGCGAACGACCTACACCGAACTGAGATACCTACAGCGTGAGCT
ATGAGAAAGCGCCACGCTTCCCGAAGGGAGAAAGGCGGACAGGTATCCGGTAAGCGGCAGGGTCGGAACA
GGAGAGCGCACGAGGGAGCTTCCAGGGGGAAACGCCTGGTATCTTTATAGTCCTGTCGGGTTTCGCCACC
TCTGACTTGAGCGTCGATTTTTGTGATGCTCGTCAGGGGGGCGGAGCCTATGGAAAAACGCCAGCAACGC
GGCCTTTTTACGGTTCCTGGCCTTTTGCTGGCCTTTTGCTCACATGTTCTTTCCTGCGTTATCCCCTGAT
TCTGTGGATAACCGTATTACCGCCTTTGAGTGAGCTGATACCGCTCGCCGCAGCCGAACGACCGAGCGCA
GCGAGTCAGTGAGCGAGGAAGCGGAAGAGCGCCTGATGCGGTATTTTCTCCTTACGCATCTGTGCGGTAT
TTCACACCGCAATGGTGCACTCTCAGTACAATCTGCTCTGATGCCGCATAGTTAAGCCAGTATACACTCC
GCTATCGCTACGTGACTGGGTCATGGCTGCGCCCCGACACCCGCCAACACCCGCTGACGCGCCCTGACGG
GCTTGTCTGCTCCCGGCATCCGCTTACAGACAAGCTGTGACCGTCTCCGGGAGCTGCATGTGTCAGAGGT
TTTCACCGTCATCACCGAAACGCGCGAGGCAGCTGCGGTAAAGCTCATCAGCGTGGTCGTGAAGCGATTC
ACAGATGTCTGCCTGTTCATCCGCGTCCAGCTCGTTGAGTTTCTCCAGAAGCGTTAATGTCTGGCTTCTG
ATAAAGCGGGCCATGTTAAGGGCGGTTTTTTCCTGTTTGGTCACTGATGCCTCCGTGTAAGGGGGATTTC
TGTTCATGGGGGTAATGATACCGATGAAACGAGAGAGGATGCTCACGATACGGGTTACTGATGATGAACA
TGCCCGGTTACTGGAACGTTGTGAGGGTAAACAACTGGCGGTATGGATGCGGCGGGACCAGAGAAAAATC
ACTCAGGGTCAATGCCAGCGCTTCGTTAATACAGATGTAGGTGTTCCACAGGGTAGCCAGCAGCATCCTG
CGATGCAGATCCGGAACATAATGGTGCAGGGCGCTGACTTCCGCGTTTCCAGACTTTACGAAACACGGAA
ACCGAAGACCATTCATGTTGTTGCTCAGGTCGCAGACGTTTTGCAGCAGCAGTCGCTTCACGTTCGCTCG
CGTATCGGTGATTCATTCTGCTAACCAGTAAGGCAACCCCGCCAGCCTAGCCGGGTCCTCAACGACAGGA
GCACGATCATGCGCACCCGTGGCCAGGACCCAACGCTGCCCGAGATCTCGATCCCGCGAAATTAATACGA
CTCACTATAGGGAGACCACAACGGTTTCCCTCTAGAAATAATTTTGTTTAACTTTAAGAAGGAGATATAC
ATATGTCGTACTACCATCACCATCACCATCACGATTACGACATCCCAACGACCGAAAACCTGTATTTTCA
GGGCGCCATGGGCGAAACTCCGGAGGGTCCAATGCCAAACAAAAAGGGTAAGTCGGAGGGCGGACAGATT
AGGACAATTCCCCTAAAGTACTACAAACAGGAATATGATATGGCGGCTGATTTGGTGCGGATGTTGCGTG
GTTTGGGCGTTTTCATGCATGCTAAATGTCCGCGGTGTGGGGCTGAGGGCTCTGTTAGTATCGTGGAAAC
TAAAAACGGGTATAAGTACTTGGTGATAAGGCACCCGGACGGAGGCACGCACACGGTGCCTAAAACGGAC
ATTTCGGCTATACTTAAGGAGCTCTGTGAGGTTAAGAAGGACCTAGAGTATGTCCTTAAGCGCTATAAGG
AATATGAGGAGGAGGGTGGGGTTAAGTTCTGTGCTGAGGGAAGGAAATGAGGATCCGAATTCGAGCTCCG
TCGACAAGCTTGCGGCCGCACTCGAGCACCACCACCACCACCACTGAGATCCGGCTGCTAACAAAGCCCG
AAAGGAAGCTGAGTTGGCTGCTGCCACCGCTGAGCAATAACTAGCATAACCCCTTGGGGCCTCTAAACGG
GTCTTGAGGGGTTTTTTGCTGAAAGGAGGAACTATATCCGGAT
Features (pLannotate 1.2.2; 14 found; start..end, strand, type, name):
     12..440     +  rep_origin     f1 ori (sequence partly withheld): f1 bacteriophage origin of replication; arrow indicates direction of (+) strand synthesis
    493..597     +  promoter       AmpR promoter: bla
    598..1458    +  CDS            AmpR: β-lactamase; bla; confers resistance to ampicillin, carbenicillin, and related antibiotics
   1629..2217    +  rep_origin     ori: high-copy-number ColE1/pMB1/pBR322/pUC origin of replication
   2403..2542    -  misc_feature   bom: basis of mobility region from pBR322
   2644..2835    -  CDS            rop: Rop protein, which maintains plasmids at low copy number; rop
   2852..3232    +  CDS            YPB1_ECOLX: Protein predicted: Swiss-Prot protein existence level 4. From Escherichia coli.
   3344..3362    +  promoter       T7 promoter: promoter for bacteriophage T7 RNA polymerase
   3394..3416    +  RBS            RBS: efficient ribosome binding site from bacteriophage T7 gene 10 (Olins and Rangwala, 1989)
   3434..3453    +  CDS            8xHis (fragment): 8xHis affinity tag
   3475..3495    +  CDS            TEV site: tobacco etch virus (TEV) protease recognition and cleavage site
   3938..3955    +  CDS            9xHis (fragment): 9xHis affinity tag
   3965..4014    +  CDS            SET1 (fragment): solubility-enhancement tag derived from T7 phage gene 10B
   4022..4069    +  terminator     T7 terminator: transcription terminator for bacteriophage T7 RNA polymerase
