[The description below was written by a language model from this plasmid's Addgene catalogue record and pLannotate feature annotations shown in this document.]
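Description:
pEAHISPSVORF131 is a bacterial protein-expression plasmid built on pEAHISTEV, a derivative of the Gateway destination vector pDEST14, and carries the 393 bp orf131 open reading frame from Pyrobaculum spherical virus, a virus of a hyperthermophilic archaeon. The backbone is a pBR322-type replicon with a ColE1/pMB1 origin, the bom mobilisation region and a rop gene. The catalogue nevertheless lists the plasmid as high copy. An f1 phage origin is also present, and selection is by ampicillin through the bla gene under its own promoter. The total size is about 4.1 kb. The depositor sequence and the repository's sequencing result differ by only a few nucleotides and yield the same set of annotated features.

The expression cassette consists of a T7 promoter and the T7 gene 10 ribosome binding site, followed by a short histidine tag (recorded as 6xHis) and a TEV protease recognition site immediately upstream of the insert, and ends at a T7 terminator. Transcription therefore depends on T7 RNA polymerase, so the protein is produced in DE3 lysogen strains, while the plasmid is maintained in a standard cloning strain. The tag allows metal-affinity purification and can be removed with TEV protease to leave near-native protein. The feature table does not annotate orf131 itself, which occupies the gap between the TEV site and the downstream elements. A second His-like stretch and a fragment resembling a T7 gene 10B solubility tag are detected just before the terminator. The record does not say whether these lie in frame with the insert, and they are probably backbone remnants beyond the stop codon. The construct comes from a structural proteomics programme and is intended for producing recombinant orf131 protein for purification and structural study.
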