Addgene plasmid #97022: pEAHISPSVORF131
Purpose: Expressing Pyrobaculum spherical virus orf131 protein
Depositing lab: Huanting Liu & James Naismith. Depositing organization: University of St. Andrews. Publication: The Scottish Structural Proteomics Facility: targets, methods and outputs. Oke M, Carter LG, Johnson KA, Liu H, McMahon SA, Yan X, Kerou M, Weikart ND, Kadi N, Sheikh MA, Schmelz S, Dorward M, Zawadzki M, Cozens C, Falconer H, Powers H, Overton IM, van Niekerk CA, Peng X, Patel P, Garrett RA, Prangishvili D, Botting CH, Coote PJ, Dryden DT, Barton GJ, Schwarz-Linek U, Challis GL, Taylor GL, White MF, Naismith JH. J Struct Funct Genomics. 2010 Jun;11(2):167-80. doi: 10.1007/s10969-010-9090-y. Epub 2010 Apr 24. PubMed 20419351.
Backbone
  Vector backbone: pEAHISTEV, modified from pDEST14
  Backbone manufacturer: BSRC, University of St Andrews
  Backbone size w/o insert (bp): 3705
  Total vector size (bp): 4098
  Modifications to backbone: none
Growth in bacteria
  Bacterial resistance: Ampicillin, 100 μg/mL
  Growth temperature: 37°C
  Growth strain: DH5alpha
  Growth instructions: Protein expression in DE3 strains
  Copy number: High Copy
Gene/Insert
  Gene/Insert name: PSV orf 131 (alt name: orf131)
  Species: Pyrobaculum spherical virus
  Insert size (bp): 393
  Mutation: none
  Promoter: T7
  Tag / fusion protein: N-ter TEV protease cleavable 6HIs (N terminal on backbone)
  Cloning method: Gateway Cloning
  Sequencing primers: 5′ T7 promoter; 3′ T7 terminator
Resource information
  A portion of this plasmid was derived from a plasmid made by: original
Terms and licenses: Academic/Nonprofit Terms; Industry Terms: Not Available to Industry
How to cite: pEAHISPSVORF131 was a gift from Huanting Liu & James Naismith (Addgene plasmid # 97022 ; http://n2t.net/addgene:97022 ; RRID:Addgene_97022)
